>Addgene plasmid #153066 | pGL3-Enhancer-ZC3H12D_PromoterWT | addgene full sequence | sequence record 304731 | Addgene NGS Result
TAGCCTGATCATCTTCTCAGCTGGAGGCAGGAGAACTTCTGTTCCAAGTTCCCACTTGGAACAGGGGTTC
TCCCCCTTGGACTCTGAATGCTGTTCTCCTCATGGAGCCTCTCCTGGCTTTGCTGTGCAGCCAATCCCAG
CCGTCCTCACGGAGACTTGCTGCCCTCACGGAGGGTTTGTTTTGCATGTGGTTGCTGAACTTTGATTCGG
TGACTCATGCTGAGGTGCAAACTTTAAGTCCCCCCCGCCCCTTTAATTGCTTTCTTCCTTTCCTTTTTTT
TTTTTCTTAAAAAAAAAAAAACCAAAAAAACCCAAAGCATAACTACTTTTGCAGCTGAACGTGACTGTGG
CGTGCAGGAAGTGGAGCATTGGCATGAAGTGGCTCCTAGTGGCTGCTTGGCGCACGCCAGCTGCCCTCCT
CTGACTCCAGTGGCACCTGGGGGCCTGGCCTCACTGACGGGAGAACATTGGCGTGAAGGCTGCTGGCGAC
TGGGCCAGCATTCATTGTGAAGACCGGAGGGACACACCCTGCTGGTGAGTGCATGTCCCCTGGCTGTCAG
TCAGTGTGGCCAACACCACGCAGACTTGAGTCCAGGGGTGGAGGAGAGAGACTGGAACCCCGGGGCAGAG
GCAGGAGGAGCTCGAGATCTGGATCTAAGTAAGCTTGGCATTCCGGTACTGTTGGTAAAGCCACCATGGA
AGACGCCAAAAACATAAAGAAAGGCCCGGCGCCATTCTATCCGCTGGAAGATGGAACCGCTGGAGAGCAA
CTGCATAAGGCTATGAAGAGATACGCCCTGGTTCCTGGAACAATTGCTTTTACAGATGCACATATCGAGG
TGGACATCACTTACGCTGAGTACTTCGAAATGTCCGTTCGGTTGGCAGAAGCTATGAAACGATATGGGCT
GAATACAAATCACAGAATCGTCGTATGCAGTGAAAACTCTCTTCAATTCTTTATGCCGGTGTTGGGCGCG
TTATTTATCGGAGTTGCAGTTGCGCCCGCGAACGACATTTATAATGAACGTGAATTGCTCAACAGTATGG
GCATTTCGCAGCCTACCGTGGTGTTCGTTTCCAAAAAGGGGTTGCAAAAAATTTTGAACGTGCAAAAAAA
GCTCCCAATCATCCAAAAAATTATTATCATGGATTCTAAAACGGATTACCAGGGATTTCAGTCGATGTAC
ACGTTCGTCACATCTCATCTACCTCCCGGTTTTAATGAATACGATTTTGTGCCAGAGTCCTTCGATAGGG
ACAAGACAATTGCACTGATCATGAACTCCTCTGGATCTACTGGTCTGCCTAAAGGTGTCGCTCTGCCTCA
TAGAACTGCCTGCGTGAGATTCTCGCATGCCAGAGATCCTATTTTTGGCAATCAAATCATTCCGGATACT
GCGATTTTAAGTGTTGTTCCATTCCATCACGGTTTTGGAATGTTTACTACACTCGGATATTTGATATGTG
GATTTCGAGTCGTCTTAATGTATAGATTTGAAGAAGAGCTGTTTCTGAGGAGCCTTCAGGATTACAAGAT
TCAAAGTGCGCTGCTGGTGCCAACCCTATTCTCCTTCTTCGCCAAAAGCACTCTGATTGACAAATACGAT
TTATCTAATTTACACGAAATTGCTTCTGGTGGCGCTCCCCTCTCTAAGGAAGTCGGGGAAGCGGTTGCCA
AGAGGTTCCATCTGCCAGGTATCAGGCAAGGATATGGGCTCACTGAGACTACATCAGCTATTCTGATTAC
ACCCGAGGGGGATGATAAACCGGGCGCGGTCGGTAAAGTTGTTCCATTTTTTGAAGCGAAGGTTGTGGAT
CTGGATACCGGGAAAACGCTGGGCGTTAATCAAAGAGGCGAACTGTGTGTGAGAGGTCCTATGATTATGT
CCGGTTATGTAAACAATCCGGAAGCGACCAACGCCTTGATTGACAAGGATGGATGGCTACATTCTGGAGA
CATAGCTTACTGGGACGAAGACGAACACTTCTTCATCGTTGACCGCCTGAAGTCTCTGATTAAGTACAAA
GGCTATCAGGTGGCTCCCGCTGAATTGGAATCCATCTTGCTCCAACACCCCAACATCTTCGACGCAGGTG
TCGCAGGTCTTCCCGACGATGACGCCGGTGAACTTCCCGCCGCCGTTGTTGTTTTGGAGCACGGAAAGAC
GATGACGGAAAAAGAGATCGTGGATTACGTCGCCAGTCAAGTAACAACCGCGAAAAAGTTGCGCGGAGGA
GTTGTGTTTGTGGACGAAGTACCGAAAGGTCTTACCGGAAAACTCGACGCAAGAAAAATCAGAGAGATCC
TCATAAAGGCCAAGAAGGGCGGAAAGATCGCCGTGTAATTCTAGAGTCGGGGCGGCCGGCCGCTTCGAGC
AGACATGATAAGATACATTGATGAGTTTGGACAAACCACAACTAGAATGCAGTGAAAAAAATGCTTTATT
TGTGAAATTTGTGATGCTATTGCTTTATTTGTAACCATTATAAGCTGCAATAAACAAGTTAACAACAACA
ATTGCATTCATTTTATGTTTCAGGTTCAGGGGGAGGTGTGGGAGGTTTTTTAAAGCAAGTAAAACCTCTA
CAAATGTGGTAAAATCGATAAGGATCTGAACGATGGAGCGGAGAATGGGCGGAACTGGGCGGAGTTAGGG
GCGGGATGGGCGGAGTTAGGGGCGGGACTATGGTTGCTGACTAATTGAGATGCATGCTTTGCATACTTCT
GCCTGCTGGGGAGCCTGGGGACTTTCCACACCTGGTTGCTGACTAATTGAGATGCATGCTTTGCATACTT
CTGCCTGCTGGGGAGCCTGGGGACTTTCCACACCCTAACTGACACACATTCCACAGCGGATCCGTCGACC
GATGCCCTTGAGAGCCTTCAACCCAGTCAGCTCCTTCCGGTGGGCGCGGGGCATGACTATCGTCGCCGCA
CTTATGACTGTCTTCTTTATCATGCAACTCGTAGGACAGGTGCCGGCAGCGCTCTTCCGCTTCCTCGCTC
ACTGACTCGCTGCGCTCGGTCGTTCGGCTGCGGCGAGCGGTATCAGCTCACTCAAAGGCGGTAATACGGT
TATCCACAGAATCAGGGGATAACGCAGGAAAGAACATGTGAGCAAAAGGCCAGCAAAAGGCCAGGAACCG
TAAAAAGGCCGCGTTGCTGGCGTTTTTCCATAGGCTCCGCCCCCCTGACGAGCATCACAAAAATCGACGC
TCAAGTCAGAGGTGGCGAAACCCGACAGGACTATAAAGATACCAGGCGTTTCCCCCTGGAAGCTCCCTCG
TGCGCTCTCCTGTTCCGACCCTGCCGCTTACCGGATACCTGTCCGCCTTTCTCCCTTCGGGAAGCGTGGC
GCTTTCTCATAGCTCACGCTGTAGGTATCTCAGTTCGGTGTAGGTCGTTCGCTCCAAGCTGGGCTGTGTG
CACGAACCCCCCGTTCAGCCCGACCGCTGCGCCTTATCCGGTAACTATCGTCTTGAGTCCAACCCGGTAA
GACACGACTTATCGCCACTGGCAGCAGCCACTGGTAACAGGATTAGCAGAGCGAGGTATGTAGGCGGTGC
TACAGAGTTCTTGAAGTGGTGGCCTAACTACGGCTACACTAGAAGAACAGTATTTGGTATCTGCGCTCTG
CTGAAGCCAGTTACCTTCGGAAAAAGAGTTGGTAGCTCTTGATCCGGCAAACAAACCACCGCTGGTAGCG
GTGGTTTTTTTGTTTGCAAGCAGCAGATTACGCGCAGAAAAAAAGGATCTCAAGAAGATCCTTTGATCTT
TTCTACGGGGTCTGACGCTCAGTGGAACGAAAACTCACGTTAAGGGATTTTGGTCATGAGATTATCAAAA
AGGATCTTCACCTAGATCCTTTTAAATTAAAAATGAAGTTTTAAATCAATCTAAAGTATATATGAGTAAA
CTTGGTCTGACAGTTACCAATGCTTAATCAGTGAGGCACCTATCTCAGCGATCTGTCTATTTCGTTCATC
CATAGTTGCCTGACTCCCCGTCGTGTAGATAACTACGATACGGGAGGGCTTACCATCTGGCCCCAGTGCT
GCAATGATACCGCGAGACCCACGCTCACCGGCTCCAGATTTATCAGCAATAAACCAGCCAGCCGGAAGGG
CCGAGCGCAGAAGTGGTCCTGCAACTTTATCCGCCTCCATCCAGTCTATTAATTGTTGCCGGGAAGCTAG
AGTAAGTAGTTCGCCAGTTAATAGTTTGCGCAACGTTGTTGCCATTGCTACAGGCATCGTGGTGTCACGC
TCGTCGTTTGGTATGGCTTCATTCAGCTCCGGTTCCCAACGATCAAGGCGAGTTACATGATCCCCCATGT
TGTGCAAAAAAGCGGTTAGCTCCTTCGGTCCTCCGATCGTTGTCAGAAGTAAGTTGGCCGCAGTGTTATC
ACTCATGGTTATGGCAGCACTGCATAATTCTCTTACTGTCATGCCATCCGTAAGATGCTTTTCTGTGACT
GGTGAGTACTCAACCAAGTCATTCTGAGAATAGTGTATGCGGCGACCGAGTTGCTCTTGCCCGGCGTCAA
TACGGGATAATACCGCGCCACATAGCAGAACTTTAAAAGTGCTCATCATTGGAAAACGTTCTTCGGGGCG
AAAACTCTCAAGGATCTTACCGCTGTTGAGATCCAGTTCGATGTAACCCACTCGTGCACCCAACTGATCT
TCAGCATCTTTTACTTTCACCAGCGTTTCTGGGTGAGCAAAAACAGGAAGGCAAAATGCCGCAAAAAAGG
GAATAAGGGCGACACGGAAATGTTGAATACTCATACTCTTCCTTTTTCAATATTATTGAAGCATTTATCA
GGGTTATTGTCTCATGAGCGGATACATATTTGAATGTATTTAGAAAAATAAACAAATAGGGGTTCCGCGC
ACATTTCCCCGAAAAGTGCCACCTG
[124 nt withheld, positions 4926-5049]
C
[91 nt withheld, positions 5051-5141]
A
[49 nt withheld, positions 5143-5191]
CCTTTGACGTTGGAGTCCACGTTCTTT
[37 nt withheld, positions 5219-5255]
ACCCTATCTCGGTCTATTCTTTTGATTTATAAGGGATTTTGCCGATTTCGGCCTATTGGTTAAAAAATGA
GCTGATTTAACAAAAATTTAACGCGAATTTTAACAAAATATTAACGCTTACAATTTGCCATTCGCCATTC
AGGCTGCGCAACTGTTGGGAAGGGCGATCGGTGCGGGCCTCTTCGCTATTACGCCAGCCCAAGCTACCAT
GATAAGTAAGTAATATTAAGGTACGGGAGGTACTTGGAGCGGCCGCAATAAAATATCTTTATTTTCATTA
CATCTGTGTGTTGGTTTTTTGTGTGAATCGATAGTACTAACATACGCTCTCCATCAAAACAAAACGAAAC
AAAACAAACTAGCAAAATAGGCTGTCCCCAGTGCAAGTGCAGGTGCCAGAACATTTCTCTATCGATAGGT
ACCGAGCTCTTACGCGTGC
Features (pLannotate 1.2.2; 12 found; start..end, strand, type, name):
    696..2348    +  CDS            luciferase: firefly luciferase; luc+; enhanced luc+ version of the luciferase gene
   2389..2510    -  polyA_signal   SV40 poly(A) signal: SV40 polyadenylation signal
   2533..2601    -  CDS            large T antigen (fragment): large T antigen from SV40 (simian virus 40)
   2623..2857    -  promoter       SV40 promoter (fragment): SV40 enhancer and early promoter
   2863..2995    +  CDS            TcR (fragment): tetracycline efflux protein; tet; confers resistance to tetracycline
   3175..3763    -  rep_origin     ori: high-copy-number ColE1/pMB1/pBR322/pUC origin of replication
   3934..4794    -  CDS            AmpR: β-lactamase; bla; confers resistance to ampicillin, carbenicillin, and related antibiotics
   4795..4899    -  promoter       AmpR promoter: bla
   4926..5354    +  rep_origin     f1 ori (sequence partly withheld): f1 bacteriophage origin of replication; arrow indicates direction of (+) strand synthesis
   5386..5453    -  CDS            lacZα (fragment): LacZα fragment of β-galactosidase; lacZ fragment
   5512..5560    +  polyA_signal   poly(A) signal: synthetic polyadenylation signal
   5574..5665    +  misc_feature   pause site: RNA polymerase II transcriptional pause signal from the human α2 globin gene
