[The description below was written by a language model from this plasmid's Addgene catalogue record and pLannotate feature annotations shown in this document.]
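Description:
pGL3-Enhancer-ZC3H12D_PromoterWT is a firefly luciferase reporter plasmid for mammalian cells, built on the Promega pGL3-Enhancer backbone. It carries a 635 bp fragment of the human ZC3H12D promoter region, inserted between the NheI and XhoI sites (both retained) immediately upstream of the luc+ coding sequence, for a total size of 5,694 bp. The backbone itself supplies no promoter for the reporter, so luciferase transcription depends on the cloned genomic fragment. The insert is not annotated as a feature in the table, but it corresponds to the unannotated stretch preceding the luciferase gene.

Downstream of luc+ lies the SV40 late poly(A) signal, followed by a fragment annotated as the SV40 enhancer and early promoter. In this backbone that element serves as the enhancer, boosting output from weak test promoters without acting as the promoter itself. Upstream of the cloning site, a synthetic poly(A) signal and the human α2-globin RNA polymerase II pause site limit read-through transcription from the backbone that would otherwise raise background signal. The short large T antigen, TcR and lacZα fragments are non-functional remnants of the vector's construction history. Propagation in E. coli relies on a high-copy ColE1/pUC-type origin and ampicillin selection via β-lactamase, and an f1 origin permits single-stranded DNA production.

The construct is suited to transient transfection assays measuring ZC3H12D promoter activity, and the "WT" designation suggests it is the reference for comparison with altered versions, although the record describes none. It was deposited alongside a study of regulatory networks in human memory T lymphocytes. The depositor notes polyT and single-base differences from the hg38 reference in the promoter region, stated to have no functional impact.
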