Addgene plasmid #153066: pGL3-Enhancer-ZC3H12D_PromoterWT
Purpose: ZC3H12D promoter region cloned upstream of luciferase reporter gene
Depositing lab: Silvia Monticelli. Depositing organization: Institute for Research in Biomedicine, Switzerland. Publication: A molecular network regulating the proinflammatory phenotype of human memory T lymphocytes. Emming S, Bianchi N, Polletti S, Balestrieri C, Leoni C, Montagner S, Chirichella M, Delaleu N, Natoli G, Monticelli S. Nat Immunol. 2020 Apr;21(4):388-399. doi: 10.1038/s41590-020-0622-8. Epub 2020 Mar 16. PubMed 32205878.
Backbone
  Vector backbone: pGL3-Enhancer
  Backbone manufacturer: Promega
  Backbone size w/o insert (bp): 5059
  Total vector size (bp): 5694
  Vector type: Mammalian Expression, Luciferase
Growth in bacteria
  Bacterial resistance: Ampicillin, 100 μg/mL
  Growth temperature: 37°C
  Growth strain: DH5alpha
  Copy number: High Copy
Gene/Insert
  Gene/Insert name: ZC3H12D promoter region
  Species: H. sapiens (human)
  Insert size (bp): 635
  Entrez Gene: ZC3H12D (a.k.a. C6orf95, MCPIP4, TFL, dJ281H8.1, p34)
  Promoter: none
  Cloning method: Restriction Enzyme; 5′ cloning site NheI (not destroyed); 3′ cloning site XhoI (not destroyed)
  Sequencing primers: 5′ Unavailable; 3′ CTTTATGTTTTTGGCGTCTTCC
Terms and licenses: Academic/Nonprofit Terms; Industry Terms: Not Available to Industry
Depositor comments: There exist polyT and C674 discrepancies in the promoter region that do not functionally impact the plasmid. They represent discrepancies compared to the human reference genome (hg38).
How to cite: pGL3-Enhancer-ZC3H12D_PromoterWT was a gift from Silvia Monticelli (Addgene plasmid # 153066 ; http://n2t.net/addgene:153066 ; RRID:Addgene_153066)
